Addgene plasmid #66492: RXFP1-Tango
Purpose: Expression of G protein-coupled receptors for PRESTO-Tango: parallel receptorome expression and screening via transcriptional output, with transcriptional activation following arrestin translocation
Depositing lab: Bryan Roth. Publication: PRESTO-Tango as an open-source resource for interrogation of the druggable human GPCRome. Kroeze WK, Sassano MF, Huang XP, Lansu K, McCorvy JD, Giguere PM, Sciaky N, Roth BL. Nat Struct Mol Biol. 2015 May;22(5):362-9. doi: 10.1038/nsmb.3014. Epub 2015 Apr 20. PubMed 25895059.
Backbone
  Vector backbone: empty Tango
  Backbone size w/o insert (bp): 6632
  Vector type: Mammalian Expression
  Selectable markers: Neomycin (select with G418)
Growth in bacteria
  Bacterial resistance: Ampicillin, 100 μg/mL
  Growth temperature: 37°C
  Growth strain: DH5alpha
  Copy number: High Copy
Gene/Insert
  Gene/Insert name: RXFP1
  Species: H. sapiens (human)
  Insert size (bp): 2271
  Entrez Gene: RXFP1 (a.k.a. LGR7, RXFPR1)
  Promoter: CMV
  Tag / fusion protein: FLAG (N terminal on backbone)
  Cloning method: Restriction Enzyme; 5′ cloning site NotI (not destroyed); 3′ cloning site XhoI (unknown if destroyed)
  Sequencing primers: 5′ CMV-F; 3′ Tet-R
Terms and licenses: Academic/Nonprofit Terms; Industry Terms: Not Available to Industry
Depositor comments: Please note: Most of the PRESTO-Tango vectors do not contain the XhoI cut site downstream of the tTA sequence and instead carry an XbaI site. If you need to perform an XhoI digest we recommend sequencing with a forward primer at the C-terminus of tTA to determine which of the two sites is present. Suggested primer: 5-gagctccacttagacggcgagg-3. Original backbone was pcDNA3.1(+). These plasmids were generated as part of the Illuminating the Druggable Genome (IDG) program sponsored by the NIH Common Fund. The goal of this program is to identify, gather, and distribute information and resources for proteins that currently are not well-studied yet belong to commonly drug-targeted protein families: protein kinases, non-olfactory G-protein coupled receptors (GPCRs), and ion channels. The IDG program is designed to develop fundamental research tools for understudied proteins, elucidate their function, and disseminate the IDG-related resources and data to the greater scientific community.
How to cite: RXFP1-Tango was a gift from Bryan Roth (Addgene plasmid # 66492 ; http://n2t.net/addgene:66492 ; RRID:Addgene_66492)
