[The description below was written by a language model from this plasmid's Addgene catalogue record and the feature table of its GenBank file.]
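Description:
RXFP1-Tango is a mammalian expression plasmid from the PRESTO-Tango collection, built on an "empty Tango" backbone that was itself derived from pcDNA3.1(+). It is propagated as a high-copy plasmid in E. coli under ampicillin selection and carries a neomycin resistance marker, so transfected mammalian cells can be selected with G418. The insert is the human relaxin family peptide receptor 1 gene (RXFP1, also known as LGR7), about 2.3 kb, cloned by restriction digestion into the roughly 6.6 kb backbone at a NotI site on the 5′ side. The 3′ site is nominally XhoI, although the depositor notes that most vectors in this series carry XbaI downstream of the tTA sequence instead. Expression is driven by the CMV promoter, and the backbone supplies an N-terminal FLAG tag, useful for detecting the receptor.

The construct is designed for the Tango assay, in which GPCR activation is read out as transcription following arrestin translocation. The depositor comments show that a tTA transcriptional activator sequence lies downstream of the receptor. In the general Tango design, arrestin recruitment to the activated receptor leads to release of this activator, which then drives a reporter gene, but the record does not itemise the linker, cleavage site or other fusion modules. The plasmid was produced under a programme that generates tools for understudied druggable proteins, and it is intended for parallel screening of ligands across the GPCR family.

The available GenBank record covers only an 867 bp fragment of the plasmid and annotates just a T7 promoter and its matching primer site, so it does not document the receptor, tTA, origin or resistance cassettes.
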