LOCUS       Exported 867 bp ds-DNA linear SYN 15-JUL-2021
DEFINITION  Expression of G protein-coupled receptors for PRESTO-Tango: parallel
            receptorome expression and screening via transcriptional output,
            with transcriptional activation following arrestin translocation.
ACCESSION   .
VERSION     .
KEYWORDS    RXFP1-Tango
SOURCE      synthetic DNA construct
  ORGANISM  synthetic DNA construct
REFERENCE   1 (bases 1 to 867)
  AUTHORS   Kroeze WK, Sassano MF, Huang XP, Lansu K, McCorvy JD, Giguere PM,
            Sciaky N, Roth BL
  TITLE     PRESTO-Tango as an open-source resource for interrogation of the
            druggable human GPCRome.
  JOURNAL   Nat Struct Mol Biol. 2015 May;22(5):362-9. doi: 10.1038/nsmb.3014.
            Epub 2015 Apr 20.
  PUBMED    25895059
REFERENCE   2 (bases 1 to 867)
  AUTHORS   .
  TITLE     Direct Submission
  JOURNAL   Exported Jul 15, 2021 from SnapGene Server 1.1.58
            http://www.snapgene.com
FEATURES             Location/Qualifiers
     source          1..867
                     /organism="synthetic DNA construct"
                     /mol_type="other DNA"
     primer_bind     48..67
                     /label=T7
                     /note="T7 promoter, forward primer"
     promoter        48..66
                     /label=T7 promoter
                     /note="promoter for bacteriophage T7 RNA polymerase"
ORIGIN
        1 gctctctggc taactagaga acccactgct tactggctta tcgaaattaa tacgactcac
       61 tatagggaga cccaagctgg ctagcgttta aacttaagct tggtaccgag ctcggatcca
      121 ctagtccagt gtggtggaat tctgcagata tccagcacag tggcggccgc gccaccatga
      181 agacgatcat cgccctgagc tacatcttct gcctggtatt cgccgactac aaggacgatg
      241 atgacgccag catcgatatg acatcaggct ccgtgttctt ctacatcctg attttcggta
      301 agtatttcag ccacggcggc gggcaggacg tgaagtgcag cctcgggtat tttccttgtg
      361 ggaacatcac aaagtgcctc ccccagctgc tgcactgcaa cggagtggac gattgcggca
      421 atcaggcaga cgaagacaat tgcggtgaca ataatgggtg gagcttgcag tttgataagt
      481 acttcgccag ctactataaa atgacctcac aatatccttt tgaggcagag acacccgaat
      541 gtctggtggg cagcgtcccg gtgcagtgtc tgtgtcaggg gctcgaactg gactgcgatg
      601 agacaaatct gagggctgtg ccctctgtta gtagcaacgt cactgccatg tccttgcaat
      661 ggaacctgat aagaaagctg cctcccgact gcttcaagaa ctaccacgac ctgcagaaat
      721 tgtatctcca aaataacaaa ataacctcta tatcaatcta tgcctttaga ggcctcaatt
      781 ctttgacgaa gctctatctg agccataatc gaatcacatt cctcaaaccg ggggtgtttg
      841 aggatctgca tcgcctggaa tggctga
//
