>Addgene plasmid #66492 | RXFP1-Tango | depositor partial sequence | sequence record 113597 | empty Tango
GACGGATCGGGAGATCTCCCGATCCCCTATGGTGCACTCTCAGTACAATCTGCTCTGATGCCGCATAGTT
AAGCCAGTATCTGCTCCCTGCTTGTGTGTTGGAGGTCGCTGAGTAGTGCGCGAGCAAAATTTAAGCTACA
ACAAGGCAAGGCTTGACCGACAATTGCATGAAGAATCTGCTTAGGGTTAGGCGTTTTGCGCTGCTTCGCG
ATGTACGGGCCAGATATACGCGTTGACATTGATTATTGACTAGTTATTAATAGTAATCAATTACGGGGTC
ATTAGTTCATAGCCCATATATGGAGTTCCGCGTTACATAACTTACGGTAAATGGCCCGCCTGGCTGACCG
CCCAACGACCCCCGCCCATTGACGTCAATAATGACGTATGTTCCCATAGTAACGCCAATAGGGACTTTCC
ATTGACGTCAATGGGTGGAGTATTTACGGTAAACTGCCCACTTGGCAGTACATCAAGTGTATCATATGCC
AAGTACGCCCCCTATTGACGTCAATGACGGTAAATGGCCCGCCTGGCATTATGCCCAGTACATGACCTTA
TGGGACTTTCCTACTTGGCAGTACATCTACGTATTAGTCATCGCTATTACCATGGTGATGCGGTTTTGGC
AGTACATCAATGGGCGTGGATAGCGGTTTGACTCACGGGGATTTCCAAGTCTCCACCCCATTGACGTCAA
TGGGAGTTTGTTTTGGCACCAAAATCAACGGGACTTTCCAAAATGTCGTAACAACTCCGCCCCATTGACG
CAAATGGGCGGTAGGCGTGTACGGTGGGAGGTCTATATAAGCAGAGCTCTCTGGCTAACTAGAGAACCCA
CTGCTTACTGGCTTATCGAAATTAATACGACTCACTATAGGGAGACCCAAGCTGGCTAGCGTTTAAACTT
AAGCTTGGTACCGAGCTCGGATCCACTAGTCCAGTGTGGTGGAATTCTGCAGATATCCAGCACAGTGGCG
GCCGCGCCACCATGAAGACGATCATCGCCCTGAGCTACATCTTCTGCCTGGTATTCGCCGACTACAAGGA
CGATGATGACGCCAGCATCGATACCGGTGGACGCACCCCACCCAGCCTGGGTCCCCAAGATGAGTCCTGC
ACCACCGCCAGCTCCTCCCTGGCCAAGGACACTTCATCGACCGGTGAGAACCTGTACTTCCAGCTAAGAT
TAGATAAAAGTAAAGTGATTAACAGCGCATTAGAGCTGCTTAATGAGGTCGGAATCGAAGGTTTAACAAC
CCGTAAACTCGCCCAGAAGCTAGGTGTAGAGCAGCCTACATTGTATTGGCATGTAAAAAATAAGCGGGCT
TTGCTCGACGCCTTAGCCATTGAGATGTTAGATAGGCACCATACTCACTTTTGCCCTTTAGAAGGGGAAA
GCTGGCAAGATTTTTTACGTAATAACGCTAAAAGTTTTAGATGTGCTTTACTAAGTCATCGCGATGGAGC
AAAAGTACATTTAGGTACACGGCCTACAGAAAAACAGTATGAAACTCTCGAAAATCAATTAGCCTTTTTA
TGCCAACAAGGTTTTTCACTAGAGAATGCATTATATGCACTCAGCGCTGTGGGGCATTTTACTTTAGGTT
GCGTATTGGAAGATCAAGAGCATCAAGTCGCTAAAGAAGAAAGGGAAACACCTACTACTGATAGTATGCC
GCCATTATTACGACAAGCTATCGAATTATTTGATCACCAAGGTGCAGAGCCAGCCTTCTTATTCGGCCTT
GAATTGATCATATGCGGATTAGAAAAACAACTTAAATGTGAAAGTGGGTCCGCGTACAGCCGCGCGCGTA
CGAAAAACAATTACGGGTCTACCATCGAGGGCCTGCTCGATCTCCCGGACGACGACGCCCCCGAAGAGGC
GGGGCTGGCGGCTCCGCGCCTGTCCTTTCTCCCCGCGGGACACACGCGCAGACTGTCGACGGCCCCCCCG
ACCGATGTCAGCCTGGGGGACGAGCTCCACTTAGACGGCGAGGACGTGGCGATGGCGCATGCCGACGCGC
TAGACGATTTCGATCTGGACATGTTGGGGGACGGGGATTCCCCGGGTCCGGGATTTACCCCCCACGACTC
CGCCCCCTACGGCGCTCTGGATATGGCCGACTTCGAGTTTGAGCAGATGTTTACCGATGCCCTTGGAATT
GACGAGTACGGTGGGTAGCTCGAGTCTAGAGGGCCCGTTTAAACCCGCTGATCAGCCTCGACTGTGCCTT
CTAGTTGCCAGCCATCTGTTGTTTGCCCCTCCCCCGTGCCTTCCTTGACCCTGGAAGGTGCCACTCCCAC
TGTCCTTTCCTAATAAAATGAGGAAATTGCATCGCATTGTCTGAGTAGGTGTCATTCTATTCTGGGGGGT
GGGGTGGGGCAGGACAGCAAGGGGGAGGATTGGGAAGACAATAGCAGGCATGCTGGGGATGCGGTGGGCT
CTATGGCTTCTGAGGCGGAAAGAACCAGCTGGGGCTCTAGGGGGTATCCCC
[124 nt withheld, positions 2502-2625]
C
[91 nt withheld, positions 2627-2717]
A
[49 nt withheld, positions 2719-2767]
CCTTTGACGTTGGAGTCCACGTTCTTT
[37 nt withheld, positions 2795-2831]
ACCCTATCTCGGTCTATTCTTTTGATTTATAAGGGATTTTGCCGATTTCGGCCTATTGGTTAAAAAATGA
GCTGATTTAACAAAAATTTAACGCGAATTAATTCTGTGGAATGTGTGTCAGTTAGGGTGTGGAAAGTCCC
CAGGCTCCCCAGCAGGCAGAAGTATGCAAAGCATGCATCTCAATTAGTCAGCAACCAGGTGTGGAAAGTC
CCCAGGCTCCCCAGCAGGCAGAAGTATGCAAAGCATGCATCTCAATTAGTCAGCAACCATAGTCCCGCCC
CTAACTCCGCCCATCCCGCCCCTAACTCCGCCCAGTTCCGCCCATTCTCCGCCCCATGGCTGACTAATTT
TTTTTATTTATGCAGAGGCCGAGGCCGCCTCTGCCTCTGAGCTATTCCAGAAGTAGTGAGGAGGCTTTTT
TGGAGGCCTAGGCTTTTGCAAAAAGCTCCCGGGAGCTTGTATATCCATTTTCGGATCTGATCAAGAGACA
GGATGAGGATCGTTTCGCATGATTGAACAAGATGGATTGCACGCAGGTTCTCCGGCCGCTTGGGTGGAGA
GGCTATTCGGCTATGACTGGGCACAACAGACAATCGGCTGCTCTGATGCCGCCGTGTTCCGGCTGTCAGC
GCAGGGGCGCCCGGTTCTTTTTGTCAAGACCGACCTGTCCGGTGCCCTGAATGAACTGCAGGACGAGGCA
GCGCGGCTATCGTGGCTGGCCACGACGGGCGTTCCTTGCGCAGCTGTGCTCGACGTTGTCACTGAAGCGG
GAAGGGACTGGCTGCTATTGGGCGAAGTGCCGGGGCAGGATCTCCTGTCATCTCACCTTGCTCCTGCCGA
GAAAGTATCCATCATGGCTGATGCAATGCGGCGGCTGCATACGCTTGATCCGGCTACCTGCCCATTCGAC
CACCAAGCGAAACATCGCATCGAGCGAGCACGTACTCGGATGGAAGCCGGTCTTGTCGATCAGGATGATC
TGGACGAAGAGCATCAGGGGCTCGCGCCAGCCGAACTGTTCGCCAGGCTCAAGGCGCGCATGCCCGACGG
CGAGGATCTCGTCGTGACCCATGGCGATGCCTGCTTGCCGAATATCATGGTGGAAAATGGCCGCTTTTCT
GGATTCATCGACTGTGGCCGGCTGGGTGTGGCGGACCGCTATCAGGACATAGCGTTGGCTACCCGTGATA
TTGCTGAAGAGCTTGGCGGCGAATGGGCTGACCGCTTCCTCGTGCTTTACGGTATCGCCGCTCCCGATTC
GCAGCGCATCGCCTTCTATCGCCTTCTTGACGAGTTCTTCTGAGCGGGACTCTGGGGTTCGAAATGACCG
ACCAAGCGACGCCCAACCTGCCATCACGAGATTTCGATTCCACCGCCGCCTTCTATGAAAGGTTGGGCTT
CGGAATCGTTTTCCGGGACGCCGGCTGGATGATCCTCCAGCGCGGGGATCTCATGCTGGAGTTCTTCGCC
CACCCCAACTTGTTTATTGCAGCTTATAATGGTTACAAATAAAGCAATAGCATCACAAATTTCACAAATA
AAGCATTTTTTTCACTGCATTCTAGTTGTGGTTTGTCCAAACTCATCAATGTATCTTATCATGTCTGTAT
ACCGTCGACCTCTAGCTAGAGCTTGGCGTAATCATGGTCATAGCTGTTTCCTGTGTGAAATTGTTATCCG
CTCACAATTCCACACAACATACGAGCCGGAAGCATAAAGTGTAAAGCCTGGGGTGCCTAATGAGTGAGCT
AACTCACATTAATTGCGTTGCGCTCACTGCCCGCTTTCCAGTCGGGAAACCTGTCGTGCCAGCTGCATTA
ATGAATCGGCCAACGCGCGGGGAGAGGCGGTTTGCGTATTGGGCGCTCTTCCGCTTCCTCGCTCACTGAC
TCGCTGCGCTCGGTCGTTCGGCTGCGGCGAGCGGTATCAGCTCACTCAAAGGCGGTAATACGGTTATCCA
CAGAATCAGGGGATAACGCAGGAAAGAACATGTGAGCAAAAGGCCAGCAAAAGGCCAGGAACCGTAAAAA
GGCCGCGTTGCTGGCGTTTTTCCATAGGCTCCGCCCCCCTGACGAGCATCACAAAAATCGACGCTCAAGT
CAGAGGTGGCGAAACCCGACAGGACTATAAAGATACCAGGCGTTTCCCCCTGGAAGCTCCCTCGTGCGCT
CTCCTGTTCCGACCCTGCCGCTTACCGGATACCTGTCCGCCTTTCTCCCTTCGGGAAGCGTGGCGCTTTC
TCATAGCTCACGCTGTAGGTATCTCAGTTCGGTGTAGGTCGTTCGCTCCAAGCTGGGCTGTGTGCACGAA
CCCCCCGTTCAGCCCGACCGCTGCGCCTTATCCGGTAACTATCGTCTTGAGTCCAACCCGGTAAGACACG
ACTTATCGCCACTGGCAGCAGCCACTGGTAACAGGATTAGCAGAGCGAGGTATGTAGGCGGTGCTACAGA
GTTCTTGAAGTGGTGGCCTAACTACGGCTACACTAGAAGAACAGTATTTGGTATCTGCGCTCTGCTGAAG
CCAGTTACCTTCGGAAAAAGAGTTGGTAGCTCTTGATCCGGCAAACAAACCACCGCTGGTAGCGGTTTTT
TTGTTTGCAAGCAGCAGATTACGCGCAGAAAAAAAGGATCTCAAGAAGATCCTTTGATCTTTTCTACGGG
GTCTGACGCTCAGTGGAACGAAAACTCACGTTAAGGGATTTTGGTCATGAGATTATCAAAAAGGATCTTC
ACCTAGATCCTTTTAAATTAAAAATGAAGTTTTAAATCAATCTAAAGTATATATGAGTAAACTTGGTCTG
ACAGTTACCAATGCTTAATCAGTGAGGCACCTATCTCAGCGATCTGTCTATTTCGTTCATCCATAGTTGC
CTGACTCCCCGTCGTGTAGATAACTACGATACGGGAGGGCTTACCATCTGGCCCCAGTGCTGCAATGATA
CCGCGAGACCCACGCTCACCGGCTCCAGATTTATCAGCAATAAACCAGCCAGCCGGAAGGGCCGAGCGCA
GAAGTGGTCCTGCAACTTTATCCGCCTCCATCCAGTCTATTAATTGTTGCCGGGAAGCTAGAGTAAGTAG
TTCGCCAGTTAATAGTTTGCGCAACGTTGTTGCCATTGCTACAGGCATCGTGGTGTCACGCTCGTCGTTT
GGTATGGCTTCATTCAGCTCCGGTTCCCAACGATCAAGGCGAGTTACATGATCCCCCATGTTGTGCAAAA
AAGCGGTTAGCTCCTTCGGTCCTCCGATCGTTGTCAGAAGTAAGTTGGCCGCAGTGTTATCACTCATGGT
TATGGCAGCACTGCATAATTCTCTTACTGTCATGCCATCCGTAAGATGCTTTTCTGTGACTGGTGAGTAC
TCAACCAAGTCATTCTGAGAATAGTGTATGCGGCGACCGAGTTGCTCTTGCCCGGCGTCAATACGGGATA
ATACCGCGCCACATAGCAGAACTTTAAAAGTGCTCATCATTGGAAAACGTTCTTCGGGGCGAAAACTCTC
AAGGATCTTACCGCTGTTGAGATCCAGTTCGATGTAACCCACTCGTGCACCCAACTGATCTTCAGCATCT
TTTACTTTCACCAGCGTTTCTGGGTGAGCAAAAACAGGAAGGCAAAATGCCGCAAAAAAGGGAATAAGGG
CGACACGGAAATGTTGAATACTCATACTCTTCCTTTTTCAATATTATTGAAGCATTTATCAGGGTTATTG
TCTCATGAGCGGATACATATTTGAATGTATTTAGAAAAATAAACAAATAGGGGTTCCGCGCACATTTCCC
CGAAAAGTGCCACCTGACGTC
