>Addgene plasmid #66492 | RXFP1-Tango | depositor partial sequence | sequence record 113598 | RXFP1
ATGACATCAGGCTCCGTGTTCTTCTACATCCTGATTTTCGGTAAGTATTTCAGCCACGGCGGCGGGCAGG
ACGTGAAGTGCAGCCTCGGGTATTTTCCTTGTGGGAACATCACAAAGTGCCTCCCCCAGCTGCTGCACTG
CAACGGAGTGGACGATTGCGGCAATCAGGCAGACGAAGACAATTGCGGTGACAATAATGGGTGGAGCTTG
CAGTTTGATAAGTACTTCGCCAGCTACTATAAAATGACCTCACAATATCCTTTTGAGGCAGAGACACCCG
AATGTCTGGTGGGCAGCGTCCCGGTGCAGTGTCTGTGTCAGGGGCTCGAACTGGACTGCGATGAGACAAA
TCTGAGGGCTGTGCCCTCTGTTAGTAGCAACGTCACTGCCATGTCCTTGCAATGGAACCTGATAAGAAAG
CTGCCTCCCGACTGCTTCAAGAACTACCACGACCTGCAGAAATTGTATCTCCAAAATAACAAAATAACCT
CTATATCAATCTATGCCTTTAGAGGCCTCAATTCTTTGACGAAGCTCTATCTGAGCCATAATCGAATCAC
ATTCCTCAAACCGGGGGTGTTTGAGGATCTGCATCGCCTGGAATGGCTGATAATTGAAGATAACCATCTT
TCTCGGATTAGCCCGCCAACCTTTTATGGGCTTAATAGTCTGATTTTGCTCGTGCTGATGAATAACGTGC
TTACTCGATTGCCTGACAAGCCTTTGTGTCAGCACATGCCTCGCTTGCATTGGCTTGATCTGGAGGGAAA
CCATATTCACAACTTGAGAAACCTCACCTTCATCTCCTGCAGCAACCTTACCGTGCTGGTCATGCGAAAG
AACAAAATTAACCATCTCAACGAGAACACCTTCGCTCCACTCCAGAAACTCGATGAGCTGGACCTGGGGT
CCAATAAGATAGAAAACCTCCCCCCTCTGATTTTCAAAGATCTCAAGGAACTTTCCCAGCTGAATCTGTC
CTACAATCCCATTCAGAAAATTCAGGCCAATCAATTCGACTATCTGGTCAAGTTGAAGTCCCTGTCTCTG
GAAGGGATTGAAATTTCTAACATCCAGCAGCGAATGTTCAGACCCCTGATGAACCTCAGTCACATCTATT
TTAAGAAGTTCCAGTACTGTGGATATGCCCCTCACGTGAGGTCATGCAAGCCTAACACCGACGGCATAAG
CAGTCTGGAGAACCTCCTGGCCTCCATCATCCAGAGAGTCTTTGTCTGGGTCGTGAGTGCCGTCACTTGC
TTTGGAAACATATTTGTTATATGTATGAGACCCTATATTAGGAGCGAGAATAAGCTGTACGCCATGAGTA
TTATCTCACTCTGTTGCGCCGATTGCCTGATGGGAATATATCTTTTCGTGATCGGAGGCTTCGACCTGAA
ATTCAGGGGCGAGTATAATAAGCACGCCCAATTGTGGATGGAAAGTACGCATTGTCAGCTGGTGGGATCT
CTGGCTATTTTGAGCACAGAGGTGTCAGTCCTGCTGCTGACGTTCCTTACCTTGGAAAAGTACATTTGCA
TTGTGTATCCATTTCGATGCGTCCGCCCAGGGAAGTGTAGAACAATCACAGTACTGATCCTCATATGGAT
CACTGGGTTTATTGTCGCCTTCATCCCGCTGAGCAATAAAGAGTTCTTCAAGAATTATTACGGGACGAAT
GGCGTCTGTTTTCCCTTGCATTCAGAAGACACAGAAAGCATCGGAGCACAGATCTATTCCGTGGCCATTT
TCCTTGGGATCAACCTGGCCGCGTTCATAATTATCGTGTTCAGCTATGGGTCAATGTTTTACTCAGTTCA
CCAGAGCGCTATTACCGCGACCGAGATCCGGAATCAGGTTAAGAAGGAAATGATTCTCGCTAAGAGGTTC
TTTTTTATAGTGTTTACCGATGCTCTCTGTTGGATCCCTATTTTCGTTGTGAAGTTTTTGTCTCTGCTGC
AGGTGGAGATCCCTGGGACTATCACTAGCTGGGTGGTAATCTTCATCCTCCCCATAAATAGCGCCCTGAA
TCCCATCCTGTACACCCTGACCACGCGGCCCTTCAAGGAGATGATCCACCGCTTTTGGTACAATTATCGG
CAGCGGAAGTCAATGGATTCCAAGGGCCAAAAGACGTACGCACCCAGCTTTATATGGGTGGAAATGTGGC
CCTTGCAGGAGATGCCGCCAGAGCTTATGAAACCTGACCTGTTTACTTATCCATGCGAGATGAGCCTGAT
CTCCCAGAGCACACGCCTCAATAGTTATAGT
