>Addgene plasmid #66492 | RXFP1-Tango | addgene partial sequence | sequence record 120346 | Tet-R 5'-GGCGAGTTTACGGGTTGTTA-3'
TCTAATGCGCTGTTAATCACTTTACTTTTATCTAATCTTAGCTGGAAGTACAGGTTCTCACCGGTCGATG
AAGTGTCCTTGGCCAGGGAGGAGCTGGCGGTGGTGCAGGACTCATCTTGGGGACCCAGGCTGGGTGGGGT
GCGTCCACCGGTATCGATACTATAACTATTGAGGCGTGTGCTCTGGGAGATCAGGCTCATCTCGCATGGA
TAAGTAAACAGGTCAGGTTTCATAAGCTCTGGCGGCATCTCCTGCAAGGGCCACATTTCCACCCATATAA
AGCTGGGTGCGTACGTCTTTTGGCCCTTGGAATCCATTGACTTCCGCTGCCGATAATTGTACCAAAAGCG
GTGGATCATCTCCTTGAAGGGCCGCGTGGTCAGGGTGTACAGGATGGGATTCAGGGCGCTATTTATGGGG
AGGATGAAGATTACCACCCAGCTAGTGATAGTCCCAGGGATCTCCACCTGCAGCAGAGACAAAAACTTCA
CAACGAAAATAGGGATCCAACAGAGAGCATCGGTAAACACTATAAAAAAGAACCTCTTAGCGAGAATCAT
TTCCTTCTTAACCTGATTCCGGATCTCGGTCGCGGTAATAGCGCTCTGGTGAACTGAGTAAAACATTGAC
CCATAGCTGAACACGATAATTATGAACGCGGCCAGGTTGATCCCAAGGAAAATGGCCACGGAATAGATCT
GTGCTCCGATGCTTTCTGTGTCTTCTGAATGCAAGGGAAAACAGACGCCATTCGTCCCGTAATAATTCTT
GAAGAACTCTTTATTGCTCAGCGGGATGAAGGCGACAATAAACCCA
